>Addgene plasmid #42557 | shTCF7L2 # 1 | depositor partial sequence | sequence record 57436 | shRNA target seq
AGAGAAGAGCAAGCGAAATAC
