>Addgene plasmid #42557 | shTCF7L2 # 1 | addgene partial sequence | sequence record 59107 | hU6-F 5'-GAGGGCCTATTTCCCATGATT-3'
CAGGCTGTTAGAGAGATAATTGGAATTAATTTGACTGTAAACACAAAGATATTAGTACAAAATACGTGAC
GTAGAAAGTAATAATTTCTTGGGTAGTTTGCAGTTTTAAAATTATGTTTTAAAATGGACTATCATATGCT
TACCGTAACTTGAAAGTATTTCGATTTCTTGGCTTTATATATCTTGTGGAAAGGACGAAACACCGGAGAG
AAGAGCAA
