>Addgene plasmid #42557 | shTCF7L2 # 1 | addgene partial sequence | sequence record 59246 | hU6-F 5'-GAGGGCCTATTTCCCATGATT-3'
AGGCTGTTAGAGAGATAATTGGAATTAATTTGACTGTAAACACAAAGATATTAGTACAAAATACGTGACG
TAGAAAAGTAATAATTTCTTGGGTAGTTTGCAGTTTTAAAATTATGTTTTAAAATGGACTATCATATGCT
TACCGTAACTTGAAAGTATTTCGATTTCTTGGCTTTATATATCTTGTGGAAAGGACGAAACACCGGAGAG
AAGAGCAAGCGAAATACCTCGAGGTATTTCGCTTGCTCTTCTCTTTTTTGAATTCTCGACCTCGAGACAA
ATGGCAGTATTCATCCACAATTTTAAAAGAAAAGGGGGGATTGGGGGGTACAGTGCAGGGGAAAGAATAG
TAGACATAATAGCAACAGACATACAAACTAAAGAATTACAAAAACAAATTACAAAAATTCAAAATTTTCG
GGTTTATTACAGGGACAGCAGAGATCCACTTTGGCCGCGGCTCGAGGGGGTTGGGGTTGCGCCTTTTCCA
AGGCAGCCCTGGGTTTGCGCAGGGACGCGGCTGCTCTGGGCGTGGTTCCGGGAAACGCAGCGGCGCCGAC
CCTGGGTCTCGCACATTCTTCACGTCCGTTCGCAGCGTCACCCGGATCTTCGCCGCTACCCTTGTGGGCC
CCCCGGCGACGCTTCCTGCTCCGCCCCTAAGTCGGGAAGGTTCCTTGCGGTTCGCGGCGTGCCGGACGTG
ACAAACGGAAGCCGCACGTCTCACTAGTACCCTCGCAGACGGACAGCGCCAGGGAGCAATGGCAGCGCGC
CGACCGCGATGGGCTGTGGCCAATAGCGGCTGCTCAGCAG
