[The description below was written by a language model from this plasmid's Addgene catalogue record.]
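Description:
shTCF7L2 # 1 is a lentiviral RNAi plasmid built on the pLKO.1 backbone from the RNAi consortium (TRC) library, with a recorded backbone size of about 8 kb before insertion. It carries a short hairpin RNA directed against human TCF7L2 (also known as TCF-4 or TCF4), the TCF/LEF-family transcription factor that partners with beta-catenin in Wnt signalling. The hairpin-encoding oligonucleotide was inserted by restriction cloning between the AgeI and EcoRI sites, both of which are recorded as destroyed in the process. The plasmid is maintained in E. coli as a high-copy construct under ampicillin selection, and puromycin is the selectable marker for mammalian cells that have taken up the cassette.

No feature table accompanies the record, so the promoter and viral elements are not explicitly listed. In general, pLKO.1 vectors express the hairpin from a human U6 RNA polymerase III promoter and place it, together with a separately driven puromycin resistance gene, between lentiviral long terminal repeats with a packaging signal. This allows the cassette to be packaged into replication-incompetent particles when helper packaging and envelope plasmids are supplied in trans. Transduction then integrates the cassette into the host genome, giving stable knockdown in dividing and non-dividing cells. The "# 1" in the name suggests it is one of several independent hairpins against the same gene, a common way to control for off-target effects. The associated publication concerns the dependence of beta-catenin-driven cancers on a YAP1 transcriptional complex, which is consistent with using this construct to deplete TCF7L2 in human cancer cell lines for loss-of-function studies.
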