Addgene plasmid #42557: shTCF7L2 # 1
Depositing lab: William Hahn. Depositing organization: Dana-Farber Cancer Institute. Publication: beta-Catenin-Driven Cancers Require a YAP1 Transcriptional Complex for Survival and Tumorigenesis. Rosenbluh J, Nijhawan D, Cox AG, Li X, Neal JT, Schafer EJ, Zack TI, Wang X, Tsherniak A, Schinzel AC, Shao DD, Schumacher SE, Weir BA, Vazquez F, Cowley GS, Root DE, Mesirov JP, Beroukhim R, Kuo CJ, Goessling W, Hahn WC. Cell. 2012 Dec 21;151(7):1457-73. doi: 10.1016/j.cell.2012.11.026. Epub 2012 Dec 13. PubMed 23245941.
Backbone
  Vector backbone: pLKO.1
  Backbone manufacturer: TRC
  Backbone size w/o insert (bp): 8000
  Vector type: Mammalian Expression, Lentiviral, RNAi
  Selectable markers: Puromycin
Growth in bacteria
  Bacterial resistance: Ampicillin, 100 μg/mL
  Growth temperature: 37°C
  Growth strain: DH5alpha
  Copy number: High Copy
Gene/Insert
  Gene/Insert name: shTCF7L2
  gRNA/shRNA sequence: AGAGAAGAGCAAGCGAAATAC
  Species: H. sapiens (human)
  GenBank ID: NM_001146274
  Entrez Gene: TCF7L2 (a.k.a. TCF-4, TCF4)
  Cloning method: Restriction Enzyme; 5′ cloning site Age1 (destroyed during cloning); 3′ cloning site EcoR1 (destroyed during cloning)
  Sequencing primers: 5′ pLKOF; 3′ pLKOR
Resource information
  A portion of this plasmid was derived from a plasmid made by: The Broad RNAi consortium (TRC)
Terms and licenses: Academic/Nonprofit Terms; Industry Terms: Not Available to Industry
Depositor comments: TRCN0000262848
How to cite: shTCF7L2 # 1 was a gift from William Hahn (Addgene plasmid # 42557 ; http://n2t.net/addgene:42557 ; RRID:Addgene_42557)
